>Addgene plasmid #109647 | actc1b-mKate2-rab4b | depositor full sequence | sequence record 206584 | Full Sequence
CCACCTAAATTGTAAGCGTTAATATTTTGTTAAAATTCGCGTTAAATTTTTGTTAAATCAGCTCATTTTT
TAACCAATAGGCCGAAATCGGCAAAATCCCTTATAAATCAAAAGAATAGACCGAGATAGGGT
[37 nt withheld, positions 133-169]
AAAGAACGTGGACTCCAACGTCAAAGG
[32 nt withheld, positions 197-228]
GCTGGCTAAGAACTCATCAGCCTCCCCGGTCCATCTACCCACGTACCAATGCACCAATTGGCCACAATGA
CGGCTACTACATGGTGCCATTCCTTCCTCTTTATAGGAATGGAGACTACCTCCTGTCCAACAAGGCTCTT
GGATACGAGTACGCCTACCTGTTGGACCCAGGTCATTGCACAACACCAGAAATGCCCTCTGATCTGCAAA
AGACGTGAATATCTGTTCAGACACCCATATCCACTCTGTTCCACACAGGTCAGAGGTTTGTCCAGGAGTT
CTTGACAGAGGTGTAAAAAGTACTCAAAAATTTTACTCAAGTGAAAGTACAAGTACTTAGGGAAAATTTT
ACTCAATTAAAAGTAAAAGTATCTGGCTAGAATCTTACTTGAGTAAAAGTAAAAAAGTACTCCATTAAAA
TTGTACTTGAGTATTAAGGAAGTAAAAGTAAAAGCAAGAAAGAAAACTAGAGATTCTTGTTTAAGCTTTT
AATCTCAAAAAACATTAAATGAAATGCATACAAGGTTTTATCCTGCTTTAGAACTGTTTGTATTTAATTA
TCAAACTATAAGACAGACAATCTAATGCCAGTACACGCTACTCAAAGTTGTAAAACCTCAGATTTAACTT
CAGTAGAAGCTGATTCTCAAAATTGTTAGTGTCAAGCCTAGCTCTTTTGGGGCTGAAAAGCAATCCTGCA
GTGCTGAAAAGCCTCTCACAGGCAGCCGATGCGGGAAGAGGTGTATTAGTCTTGATAGAGAGGCTGCAAA
TAGCAGGAAACGTGAGCAGAGACTCCCTGGTGTCTGAAACACAGGCCAGATGGGCCCTCGAGCAGGAAAC
AGCTATGACCATGATTACGCCAAGCTATCAACTTTGTATAGAAAAGTTGGCACGCGCAGATTCCGTGTGG
GCCTGGTAATATCTTACCATTTTAAGCTATTTTAAGATTAGGGAAAAAAATTAAATAAAACTACTTTAAA
ATTACTTTCCTTAAAAAGCAACATATTTATTTAGTTTTTGTTTAACTGGCTCAAGATTGTAATATTTTAC
TTTTACATGTTTTTTTTAAGTACCTAAATGTGTTCAAAAGTAAAGTATGTTATTGTTTTTTTTTTTTTAA
TGTTAGCTAAGCTTTAAATTGTAATATATTACTTTTAAAAGTGACTTTTTAAAAATGTAAATAAAAAAGT
AACTATAAATGTGTAATGCATGTTATTTCTGTGGGTTTTTTAATTTTCATCTCAACTGGGCTTACAATTT
TAACATAATAAAAATCAAATCAAATCAAATCAGGCCCTTATTTGTCACATACACTCTTGTATACTGAAAT
AAACTAAATGTTGAGAAAAATTTAAATACACCAAAATAACGCATACCTTTTTTGTAATTACCTAAGTAAA
ACATTTAGTTCCTTTTTTAAGTGACTCAAGATTGTAATCTATTAATTGTAAAAGATAAAACTAGTGATCA
ATCTGACGTGCTTCTATGCAGCCTGTGAGATTAATTGTGATGTTTAATTATTAAACAATTTAAATGGATC
AAACATTTCACATGTGCTTATTGTGTCCAACAAAACCAGCAGAAGCACTTAAAAATATTGCATGACAACA
TGAGTTTTTAATGTAAATTATATATACTTCCTAAACGAAGTTAATCATATTTTCTAAAATAATAATGTCA
TTGAAATATTTAAATAAATGATAANCTTTAGTTGATTCAACATAAAATTGAAAGCAATAAGGACTTTTTT
TTTTTTACAGCGGTGAAGCAAAAGCNTGNAAATAATCATATAAATATAATAAATAAATAAATAAAATAAT
GGTTCTTGGTGCAAATATGAACACTTTAAATAAATATAGAATAAATATGATCAATAAGTCATAACGACGT
GTTTTATGTTGATTATAATTTAAACATGTTTCTAACGCAAGTTTTAAAAACTGTTTTAAAGTATTATTTT
AAGTTATAAGATCAATTTGACTCAACATTTTGTAGTGAAAATATGTTGTGTAAAATTAATATAATATACA
CTATAAAAATGCAAGGTTCCACACAATTCATTCATGTTGTCCCAACACAAATCGATTAAGTTAACAAATA
TATGTGGATTGAACATAAAAAATTAAGTTGTCCCAATGAAATCTCAAGAATTGTGTTGTTTCAGCTCATT
TTAAATAAGTAGTTTTAACAAGTAAAAAATAACATATTTTTGAGTGTGTATATATATATATTTATATATT
ACAAAATATAATAATATAAAATGTAAAAGATATAAACCATGCTACATATATTTAAGAGCTATTTTGCACA
TTACTTTTTTGCAAGCCATTTGAGTGTTTTTTTACAAATATATATTAGCTAAATATACAATATCTTAAAT
ATACAATTAATCAGACATGCAAAAAATGCATTTAACCTACATAAAAATACATGATCAACATATGTTTTAT
GCTGATTACAACTAAATCAAACGTAATGAAATTAATTTATAAAAGCGATTTAAATATGTCAATATTTTAA
GTTAAAATCACTTGAAACCTACTATAAATGAACTTAAATTTAAAAAATCTCCTTTAATTCCAATGCAGCA
CTGTTGTTTTTTCAGCTGAGGACCCCCGGTGCAGATGGTTGGCCCCCGGCCCGCTATTCTAAGGAAGCCT
TTCTTAATTTTAGGGCGGCGCTGCATGCGCTCAGATCAGATTCACGGGTGGAGAGGGTTATTTTCTCTTT
TTTATTTTTTCTTGCCTGCTCATATTTGGGCCTGTGTGAACCCCAGGCTCCGCCTCGGCCCCCAGGAGCC
GCTCTTATTTAAAGGGGATCCTCGCCTTCAGTCTTCGTCCCAGTGGAAGCATCAGTCTTGTGATAACAAC
TTGGTGAGTCCTACAGACCAGCGCTCGACTCTAGGCTTTAAATGCATTGATTTCTCTGGATTAGCTACCG
GGAGAGTTTTAACTTTGCTTATTAGTCTTGTGCTTGAACTGCTAGGTTTAAAGAGGGTTTTCTCTAATGC
ATGCATGAAGCGACAGCTGAAAACCAGAAATAGAGCGTTTGTCCTCCTGTTAAACTCTAGCCTTTCTTTG
GCATTTGTCAGTCCGAGTCTTCAGCTGCCGGCAGGAGATTGGGTTTCAGTAACACTTGCTGAGCACAAAC
TACACGTGCTTCCTTCAGATTTAATTCATTATTAATCATTCTAGATTTAAATGATCTTCTTACTCATTGC
TGATTATTTTAGCCTTGCGGAGCAGATTAAATGAGCACGTGTTTATTAAGATTGATTTAAATATAATTAA
TATTTCACCACTGTAGTTTTAAAATTGCCTTCTAAGTCATGGTTGATTTTTAATAGGTATCGGCTCTAAT
TAGATTACTATTTTGGTTTTTAAATGTTATTTCTATTTCATTTGTAGGCTCGTTTTTAATGTGATTTTAT
TAGATTCTAGTTTTAAAATCATCTTTTAGCCTTACTGAGCAGACTGAATGAACATGTTTCATTAAGATTA
ACTTCATTATAGTTAATTATTTAATCATTCTAGTGGATTATAAATCAGCTCTATTTAAATTGATTGTCGT
GTTTATTTCTATTTGATTTTTGATTATTTTTTAAGGTCGTTTTTATGTGATTTTTCCCCGATTCTAATTT
TAAACTAATTGTTTGATTTTTATATGATTCGACTCTTTTTAAATGAATTGTTTTGCTTTTTTTATTGAGC
ATATATATATATTATACAATTTCAATCAACAATTGTTGTGCTTTTTAAATGTTGTTTCTATTTCATTTCT
AGGGTCGATTTTATTCGATTCTAGTTTTAAAATCGTGATTTCTAACTCCTAACCTTACTGAGCAGACTGA
ATGAACATGTTTCATCAAGATTAACTTCATTATAGTTAATTATTGAATCGGGCTAGTGGTTTATAAATCA
GCTCTATTATAAATTAATTGTCATCATTATTTCTATTTAATTTTTATTATTTTTTTAGGATTATTTTTAA
GGGATTTTTTTCACGTTCTAGTTTTAAACTCAATGCTCATTACTGCTCACCCTTGCTGAGCAGTCTTTCG
TTAAGATTAAATTAATTAATAACCCATTCTAGTTTTAAAACAGTGTCTTAAGGCATAGCTGATATTTTAC
AAGTTTACTATTTAATATATCTCCATTTCTTTTTTTAGGGTCGATTTCATCTGATTTGATTAATTTTTAT
TATCTTCACTAAGCTTTTTGTTCTAGGTTTTATTCTCAGTATTATTACTGTTATATTTGAACTGAATTTC
TCCTCATAGTTTATTCATTTTATTTATTTATTTTTTGTTTATTCGCTATTTTGTATTTTAGTTTTTAATT
AGAAATTTTATTAGAATCGTTTTGAACTAGTTTTTATGCACTCTAACATTAATATTAAATCATAACTATT
ATTTTTATTATAATTTATTTGTGTTTATCTTTTTGTGTAGCTTTCATGTGTTTTTATTTTAGTTTTATTA
TGTTTGCATTGAATTTTTTGGACTAGTTTATATAACGATATACAGAAAAGCCATGACAACAAATGTTTTT
ATAATACCTATTAAGTATAAGCTAATCAGATTTCCACTATTCTGTTCAAAGTTAACATTATTAGCCATTC
TGATGGATCATTTGACATTTGTCATATGTCTTTATGAACACTGCTCTTTCAGATGCCACTTTTAAAGCTG
TTTTTTACAGTAAATGAACGTTTATTATTATGACATTATTTCCTAAGGCCTCTAGAGTACAGCAGGATGT
GGCGTGTGCATTACTGTGTAATTATGCTGACTGTAAATGTGCATTTATAGACTGTCAGCATGTCTGACTG
TGCGCTGTTGTGATTTGTCCTGCACAGACCAAGGCAAGTTTGTACAAAAAAGCAGGCTGCCACCATGGTG
AGCGAGCTGATTAAGGAGAACATGCACATGAAGCTGTACATGGAGGGCACCGTGAACAACCACCACTTCA
AGTGCACATCCGAGGGCGAAGGCAAGCCCTACGAGGGCACCCAGACCATGAGAATCAAGGCGGTCGAGGG
CGGCCCTCTCCCCTTCGCCTTCGACATCCTGGCTACCAGCTTCATGTACGGCAGCAAAACCTTCATCAAC
CACACCCAGGGCATCCCCGACTTCTTTAAGCAGTCCTTCCCCGAGGGCTTCACATGGGAGAGAGTCACCA
CATACGAAGACGGGGGCGTGCTGACCGCTACCCAGGACACCAGCCTCCAGGACGGCTGCCTCATCTACAA
CGTCAAGATCAGAGGGGTGAACTTCCCATCCAACGGCCCTGTGATGCAGAAGAAAACACTCGGCTGGGAG
GCCTCCACCGAGACCCTGTACCCCGCTGACGGCGGCCTGGAAGGCAGAGCCGACATGGCCCTGAAGCTCG
TGGGCGGGGGCCACCTGATCTGCAACTTGAAGACCACATACAGATCCAAGAAACCCGCTAAGAACCTCAA
GATGCCCGGCGTCTACTATGTGGACAGAAGACTGGAAAGAATCAAGGAGGCCGACAAAGAGACCTACGTC
GAGCAGCACGAGGTGGCTGTGGCCAGATACTGCGACCTCCCTAGCAAACTGGGGCACAGAGACCCAGCTT
TCTTGTACAAAGTGGTGTCAGAGACGTACGATTTCCTGTTCAAGTTCCTGGTGATTGGCAGCGCCGGGAC
TGGGAAATCATGCCTCCTTCACCAGTTCATAGAGAACAAGTTCAAACAGGACTCCAATCACACCATCGGC
GTTGAGTTCGGCTCCAGGGTTGTCAATGTTGGTGGCAAAACAGTCAAACTGCAGATCTGGGACACGGCTG
GACAGGAGCGCTTTAGGTCAGTGACCCGCAGTTACTATCGTGGAGCAGCAGGAGCTCTTCTCGTGTATGA
CATCACAAGTCGGGAGACCTACAATGCTCTGACTAACTGGTTGACAGACGCAAGGACACTGGCCAGTCCC
AACATCGTCATCATCCTGTGCGGAAATAAGAAGGATCTGGGCGCAGACCGTGAAGTCACTTTCCTAGAGG
CATCTCGCTTCGCCCAGGAAAATGAGCTGATGTTTTTAGAGACGAGTGCTTTGACTGGGGAGAATGTCGA
GGAAGCCTTTCTTAAATGCGCTCGCAGCATCCTCAACAAGATTGAATCAGGTGAGCTGGACCCAGAGCGG
ATGGGTTCTGGGATTCAGTATGGCGACGCGTCCCTGCGGCAGATCCGACAGCCCCGGGGCTCTGCTGCAC
AGACCAAGCAGCAGTGTAACTGTTAGGGCTCTGAAGACCCTTCAACTTTATTATACATAGTTGATAATTC
ACTGGCCGTCGTTTTACGGTACCATCGATGATGATCCAGACATGATAAGATACATTGATGAGTTTGGACA
AACCACAACTAGAATGCAGTGAAAAAAATGCTTTATTTGTGAAATTTGTGATGCTATTGCTTTATTTGTA
ACCATTATAAGCTGCAATAAACAAGTTAACAACAACAATTGCATTCATTTTATGTTTCAGGTTCAGGGGG
AGGTGTGGGAGGTTTTTTAAAGCAAGTAAAACCTCTACAAATGTGGTATGGCTGATTATGATCCTCTAGA
TCAGATCTGCGAAGATACGGCCACGGGTGCTCTTGATCCTGTGGCTGATTTTGGACTGTGCTGCTCGCAG
CTGCTGATGAATCACATACTTCCTCCATTTTCTTCCACTGATTGACTGTTATAATTTCCCTAATTTCCAG
GTCAAGGTGCTGTGCATTGTGGTAATAGATGTGACATGACGTCACTTCCAAAGGACCAATGAACATGTCT
GACCAATTTCATATAATGTGAAAACGATTTTCATAGGCAGAATAAATAACATTTAAATTAAACTGGGCAT
CAGCGCAATTCAATTGGTTTGGTAATAGCAAGGGAAAATAGAATGAAGTGATCTCCAAAAAATAAGTACT
TTTTGACTGTAAATAAAATTGTAAGGAGTAAAAAGTACTTTTTTTTCTAAAAAAATGTAATTAAGTAAAA
GTAAAAGTATTGATTTTTAATTGTACTCAAGTAAAGTAAAAATCCCCAAAAATAATACTTAAGTACAGTA
ATCAAGTAAAATTACTCAAGTACTTTACACCTCTGGTTCTTGACCCCCTACCTTCAGCAAGCCCAGCAGA
TCCACTAGTTCTAGAGCGGCCGCCACCGCGGTGGAGCTCCAGCTTTTGTTCCCTTTAGTGAGGGTTAATT
GCGCGCTTGGCGTAATCATGGTCATAGCTGTTTCCTGTGTGAAATTGTTATCCGCTCACAATTCCACACA
ACATACGAGCCGGAAGCATAAAGTGTAAAGCCTGGGGTGCCTAATGAGTGAGCTAACTCACATTAATTGC
GTTGCGCTCACTGCCCGCTTTCCAGTCGGGAAACCTGTCGTGCCAGCTGCATTAATGAATCGGCCAACGC
GCGGGGAGAGGCGGTTTGCGTATTGGGCGCTCTTCCGCTTCCTCGCTCACTGACTCGCTGCGCTCGGTCG
TTCGGCTGCGGCGAGCGGTATCAGCTCACTCAAAGGCGGTAATACGGTTATCCACAGAATCAGGGGATAA
CGCAGGAAAGAACATGTGAGCAAAAGGCCAGCAAAAGGCCAGGAACCGTAAAAAGGCCGCGTTGCTGGCG
TTTTTCCATAGGCTCCGCCCCCCTGACGAGCATCACAAAAATCGACGCTCAAGTCAGAGGTGGCGAAACC
CGACAGGACTATAAAGATACCAGGCGTTTCCCCCTGGAAGCTCCCTCGTGCGCTCTCCTGTTCCGACCCT
GCCGCTTACCGGATACCTGTCCGCCTTTCTCCCTTCGGGAAGCGTGGCGCTTTCTCATAGCTCACGCTGT
AGGTATCTCAGTTCGGTGTAGGTCGTTCGCTCCAAGCTGGGCTGTGTGCACGAACCCCCCGTTCAGCCCG
ACCGCTGCGCCTTATCCGGTAACTATCGTCTTGAGTCCAACCCGGTAAGACACGACTTATCGCCACTGGC
AGCAGCCACTGGTAACAGGATTAGCAGAGCGAGGTATGTAGGCGGTGCTACAGAGTTCTTGAAGTGGTGG
CCTAACTACGGCTACACTAGAAGGACAGTATTTGGTATCTGCGCTCTGCTGAAGCCAGTTACCTTCGGAA
AAAGAGTTGGTAGCTCTTGATCCGGCAAACAAACCACCGCTGGTAGCGGTGGTTTTTTTGTTTGCAAGCA
GCAGATTACGCGCAGAAAAAAAGGATCTCAAGAAGATCCTTTGATCTTTTCTACGGGGTCTGACGCTCAG
TGGAACGAAAACTCACGTTAAGGGATTTTGGTCATGAGATTATCAAAAAGGATCTTCACCTAGATCCTTT
TAAATTAAAAATGAAGTTTTAAATCAATCTAAAGTATATATGAGTAAACTTGGTCTGACAGTTACCAATG
CTTAATCAGTGAGGCACCTATCTCAGCGATCTGTCTATTTCGTTCATCCATAGTTGCCTGACTCCCCGTC
GTGTAGATAACTACGATACGGGAGGGCTTACCATCTGGCCCCAGTGCTGCAATGATACCGCGAGACCCAC
GCTCACCGGCTCCAGATTTATCAGCAATAAACCAGCCAGCCGGAAGGGCCGAGCGCAGAAGTGGTCCTGC
AACTTTATCCGCCTCCATCCAGTCTATTAATTGTTGCCGGGAAGCTAGAGTAAGTAGTTCGCCAGTTAAT
AGTTTGCGCAACGTTGTTGCCATTGCTACAGGCATCGTGGTGTCACGCTCGTCGTTTGGTATGGCTTCAT
TCAGCTCCGGTTCCCAACGATCAAGGCGAGTTACATGATCCCCCATGTTGTGCAAAAAAGCGGTTAGCTC
CTTCGGTCCTCCGATCGTTGTCAGAAGTAAGTTGGCCGCAGTGTTATCACTCATGGTTATGGCAGCACTG
CATAATTCTCTTACTGTCATGCCATCCGTAAGATGCTTTTCTGTGACTGGTGAGTACTCAACCAAGTCAT
TCTGAGAATAGTGTATGCGGCGACCGAGTTGCTCTTGCCCGGCGTCAATACGGGATAATACCGCGCCACA
TAGCAGAACTTTAAAAGTGCTCATCATTGGAAAACGTTCTTCGGGGCGAAAACTCTCAAGGATCTTACCG
CTGTTGAGATCCAGTTCGATGTAACCCACTCGTGCACCCAACTGATCTTCAGCATCTTTTACTTTCACCA
GCGTTTCTGGGTGAGCAAAAACAGGAAGGCAAAATGCCGCAAAAAAGGGAATAAGGGCGACACGGAAATG
TTGAATACTCATACTCTTCCTTTTTCAATATTATTGAAGCATTTATCAGGGTTATTGTCTCATGAGCGGA
TACATATTTGAATGTATTTAGAAAAATAAACAAATAGGGGTTCCGCGCACATTTCCCCGAAAAGTG
Features (pLannotate 1.2.2; 21 found; start..end, strand, type, name):
      7..228     -  rep_origin     M13 ori (fragment) (sequence partly withheld): M13 bacteriophage origin of replication; arrow indicates direction of (+) strand synthesis
    228..515     +  CDS            tyr (fragment) (sequence partly withheld): TYRO_ORYLA - Also known as tyro. Experimental evidence at transcript level: Swiss-Prot protein existence level 2. This is a copper-containing oxidase that functions in the formation of pigments such as melanins and other polyphenolic compounds. From Oryzias latipes (Japanese rice fish) (Japanese killifish).
   1097..1117    +  protein_bind   attB4: mutant version of attB; core recombination site for the Gateway® BP reaction BP Clonase™
   2025..2041    -  promoter       copia promoter (fragment): strong promoter from the Drosophila transposable element copia (Sinclair et al., 1986)
   5093..5113    +  protein_bind   attB1: mutant version of attB; core recombination site for the Gateway® BP reaction BP Clonase™
   5123..5818    +  CDS            mKate2: mKate2 is a basic (constitutively fluorescent) red fluorescent protein published in 2009, derived from Entacmaea quadricolor. It is reported to be a rapidly-maturing monomer with moderate acid sensitivity.
   5820..5844    -  protein_bind   attB2: mutant version of attB; recombination site for the Gateway® BP reaction BP Clonase™
   5846..6481    +  CDS            RAB4B: RAB4B_HUMAN - Experimental evidence at protein level: Swiss-Prot protein existence level 1. Small GTPase which cycles between an active GTP-bound and an inactive GDP-bound state (By similarity). Protein transport. Probably involved in vesicular traffic (By similarity). Acts as a regulator of platelet alpha-granule release during activation and aggregation of platelets (By similarity). From Homo sapiens (Human).
   6501..6521    -  protein_bind   attB3: mutant version of attB; core recombination site for the Gateway® BP reaction BP Clonase™
   6525..6545    +  CDS            lacZα (fragment): LacZα fragment of β-galactosidase; lacZ fragment
   6561..6695    -  polyA_signal   SV40 poly(A) signal: SV40 polyadenylation signal
   6718..6801    -  CDS            large T antigen (fragment): large T antigen from SV40 (simian virus 40)
   7367..7407    -  misc_feature   MCS (fragment): pBluescript multiple cloning site
   7420..7438    -  promoter       T3 promoter: promoter for bacteriophage T3 RNA polymerase
   7483..7499    -  protein_bind   lac operator: The lac repressor binds to the lac operator to inhibit transcription in E. coli. This inhibition can be relieved by adding lactose or isopropyl-β-D-thiogalactopyranoside (IPTG). lac repressor encoded by lacI
   7507..7537    -  promoter       lac promoter: promoter for the E. coli lac operon
   7552..7573    -  protein_bind   CAP binding site: CAP binding activates transcription in the presence of cAMP. E. coli catabolite activator protein
   7586..7678    -  CDS            lacI (fragment): lac repressor; lacI; The lac repressor binds to the lac operator to inhibit transcription in E. coli. This inhibition can be relieved by adding lactose or isopropyl-β-D-thiogalactopyranoside (IPTG).
   7861..8449    -  rep_origin     ori: high-copy-number ColE1/pMB1/pBR322/pUC origin of replication
   8620..9480    -  CDS            AmpR: β-lactamase; bla; confers resistance to ampicillin, carbenicillin, and related antibiotics
   9481..9585    -  promoter       AmpR promoter: bla
