>Addgene plasmid #109647 | actc1b-mKate2-rab4b | addgene full sequence | sequence record 221275 | Addgene NGS Result
GCAAGTTTGTACAAAAAAGCAGGCTGCCACCATGGTGAGCGAGCTGATTAAGGAGAACATGCACATGAAG
CTGTACATGGAGGGCACCGTGAACAACCACCACTTCAAGTGCACATCCGAGGGCGAAGGCAAGCCCTACG
AGGGCACCCAGACCATGAGAATCAAGGCGGTCGAGGGCGGCCCTCTCCCCTTCGCCTTCGACATCCTGGC
TACCAGCTTCATGTACGGCAGCAAAACCTTCATCAACCACACCCAGGGCATCCCCGACTTCTTTAAGCAG
TCCTTCCCCGAGGGCTTCACATGGGAGAGAGTCACCACATACGAAGACGGGGGCGTGCTGACCGCTACCC
AGGACACCAGCCTCCAGGACGGCTGCCTCATCTACAACGTCAAGATCAGAGGGGTGAACTTCCCATCCAA
CGGCCCTGTGATGCAGAAGAAAACACTCGGCTGGGAGGCCTCCACCGAGACCCTGTACCCCGCTGACGGC
GGCCTGGAAGGCAGAGCCGACATGGCCCTGAAGCTCGTGGGCGGGGGCCACCTGATCTGCAACTTGAAGA
CCACATACAGATCCAAGAAACCCGCTAAGAACCTCAAGATGCCCGGCGTCTACTATGTGGACAGAAGACT
GGAAAGAATCAAGGAGGCCGACAAAGAGACCTACGTCGAGCAGCACGAGGTGGCTGTGGCCAGATACTGC
GACCTCCCTAGCAAACTGGGGCACAGAGACCCAGCTTTCTTGTACAAAGTGGTGTCAGAGACGTACGATT
TCCTGTTCAAGTTCCTGGTGATTGGCAGCGCCGGGACTGGGAAATCATGCCTCCTTCACCAGTTCATAGA
GAACAAGTTCAAACAGGACTCCAATCACACCATCGGCGTTGAGTTCGGCTCCAGGGTTGTCAATGTTGGT
GGCAAAACAGTCAAACTGCAGATCTGGGACACGGCTGGACAGGAGCGCTTTAGGTCAGTGACCCGCAGTT
ACTATCGTGGAGCAGCAGGAGCTCTTCTCGTGTATGACATCACAAGTCGGGAGACCTACAATGCTCTGAC
TAACTGGTTGACAGACGCAAGGACACTGGCCAGTCCCAACATCGTCATCATCCTGTGCGGAAATAAGAAG
GATCTGGGCGCAGACCGTGAAGTCACTTTCCTAGAGGCATCTCGCTTCGCCCAGGAAAATGAGCTGATGT
TTTTAGAGACGAGTGCTTTGACTGGGGAGAATGTCGAGGAAGCCTTTCTTAAATGCGCTCGCAGCATCCT
CAACAAGATTGAATCAGGTGAGCTGGACCCAGAGCGGATGGGTTCTGGGATTCAGTATGGCGACGCGTCC
CTGCGGCAGATCCGACAGCCCCGGGGCTCTGCTGCACAGACCAAGCAGCAGTGTAACTGTTAGGGCTCTG
AAGACCCTTCAACTTTATTATACATAGTTGATAATTCACTGGCCGTCGTTTTACGGTACCATCGATGATG
ATCCAGACATGATAAGATACATTGATGAGTTTGGACAAACCACAACTAGAATGCAGTGAAAAAAATGCTT
TATTTGTGAAATTTGTGATGCTATTGCTTTATTTGTAACCATTATAAGCTGCAATAAACAAGTTAACAAC
AACAATTGCATTCATTTTATGTTTCAGGTTCAGGGGGAGGTGTGGGAGGTTTTTTAAAGCAAGTAAAACC
TCTACAAATGTGGTATGGCTGATTATGATCCTCTAGATCAGATCTGCGAAGATACGGCCACGGGTGCTCT
TGATCCTGTGGCTGATTTTGGACTGTGCTGCTCGCAGCTGCTGATGAATCACATACTTCCTCCATTTTCT
TCCACTGATTGACTGTTATAATTTCCCTAATTTCCAGGTCAAGGTGCTGTGCATTGTGGTAATAGATGTG
ACATGACGTCACTTCCAAAGGACCAATGAACATGTCTGACCAATTTCATATAATGTGAAAACGATTTTCA
TAGGCAGAATAAATAACATTTAAATTAAACTGGGCATCAGCGCAATTCAATTGGTTTGGTAATAGCAAGG
GAAAATAGAATGAAGTGATCTCCAAAAAATAAGTACTTTTTGACTGTAAATAAAATTGTAAGGAGTAAAA
AGTACTTTTTTTTCTAAAAAAATGTAATTAAGTAAAAGTAAAAGTATTGATTTTTAATTGTACTCAAGTA
AAGTAAAAATCCCCAAAAATAATACTTAAGTACAGTAATCAAGTAAAATTACTCAAGTACTTTACACCTC
TGGTTCTTGACCCCCTACCTTCAGCAAGCCCAGCAGATCCACTAGTTCTAGAGCGGCCGCCACCGCGGTG
GAGCTCCAGCTTTTGTTCCCTTTAGTGAGGGTTAATTGCGCGCTTGGCGTAATCATGGTCATAGCTGTTT
CCTGTGTGAAATTGTTATCCGCTCACAATTCCACACAACATACGAGCCGGAAGCATAAAGTGTAAAGCCT
GGGGTGCCTAATGAGTGAGCTAACTCACATTAATTGCGTTGCGCTCACTGCCCGCTTTCCAGTCGGGAAA
CCTGTCGTGCCAGCTGCATTAATGAATCGGCCAACGCGCGGGGAGAGGCGGTTTGCGTATTGGGCGCTCT
TCCGCTTCCTCGCTCACTGACTCGCTGCGCTCGGTCGTTCGGCTGCGGCGAGCGGTATCAGCTCACTCAA
AGGCGGTAATACGGTTATCCACAGAATCAGGGGATAACGCAGGAAAGAACATGTGAGCAAAAGGCCAGCA
AAAGGCCAGGAACCGTAAAAAGGCCGCGTTGCTGGCGTTTTTCCATAGGCTCCGCCCCCCTGACGAGCAT
CACAAAAATCGACGCTCAAGTCAGAGGTGGCGAAACCCGACAGGACTATAAAGATACCAGGCGTTTCCCC
CTGGAAGCTCCCTCGTGCGCTCTCCTGTTCCGACCCTGCCGCTTACCGGATACCTGTCCGCCTTTCTCCC
TTCGGGAAGCGTGGCGCTTTCTCATAGCTCACGCTGTAGGTATCTCAGTTCGGTGTAGGTCGTTCGCTCC
AAGCTGGGCTGTGTGCACGAACCCCCCGTTCAGCCCGACCGCTGCGCCTTATCCGGTAACTATCGTCTTG
AGTCCAACCCGGTAAGACACGACTTATCGCCACTGGCAGCAGCCACTGGTAACAGGATTAGCAGAGCGAG
GTATGTAGGCGGTGCTACAGAGTTCTTGAAGTGGTGGCCTAACTACGGCTACACTAGAAGAACAGTATTT
GGTATCTGCGCTCTGCTGAAGCCAGTTACCTTCGGAAAAAGAGTTGGTAGCTCTTGATCCGGCAAACAAA
CCACCGCTGGTAGCGGTGGTTTTTTTGTTTGCAAGCAGCAGATTACGCGCAGAAAAAAAGGATCTCAAGA
AGATCCTTTGATCTTTTCTACGGGGTCTGACGCTCAGTGGAACGAAAACTCACGTTAAGGCATTTTGGTC
ATGAGATTATCAAAAAGGATCTTCACCTAGATCCTTTTAAATTAAAAATGAAGTTTTAAATCAATCTAAA
GTATATATGAGTAAACTTGGTCTGACAGTTACCAATGCTTAATCAGTGAGGCACCTATCTCAGCGATCTG
TCTATTTCGTTCATCCATAGTTGCCTGACTCCCCGTCGTGTAGATAACTACGATACGGGAGGGCTTACCA
TCTGGCCCCAGTGCTGCAATGATACCGCGAGACCCACGCTCACCGGCTCCAGATTTATCAGCAATAAACC
AGCCAGCCGGAAGGGCCGAGCGCAGAAGTGGTCCTGCAACTTTATCCGCCTCCATCCAGTCTATTAATTG
TTGCCGGGAAGCTAGAGTAAGTAGTTCGCCAGTTAATAGTTTGCGCAACGTTGTTGCCATTGCTACAGGC
ATCGTGGTGTCACGCTCGTCGTTTGGTATGGCTTCATTCAGCTCCGGTTCCCAACGATCAAGGCGAGTTA
CATGATCCCCCATGTTGTGCAAAAAAGCGGTTAGCTCCTTCGGTCCTCCGATCGTTGTCAGAAGTAAGTT
GGCCGCAGTGTTATCACTCATGGTTATGGCAGCACTGCATAATTCTCTTACTGTCATGCCATCCGTAAGA
TGCTTTTCTGTGACTGGTGAGTACTCAACCAAGTCATTCTGAGAATAGTGTATGCGGCGACCGAGTTGCT
CTTGCCCGGCGTCAATACGGGATAATACCGCGCCACATAGCAGAACTTTAAAAGTGCTCATCATTGGAAA
ACGTTCTTCGGGGCGAAAACTCTCAAGGATCTTACCGCTGTTGAGATCCAGTTCGATGTAACCCACTCGT
GCACCCAACTGATCTTCAGCATCTTTTACTTTCACCAGCGTTTCTGGGTGAGCAAAAACAGGAAGGCAAA
ATGCCGCAAAAAAGGGAATAAGGGCGACACGGAAATGTTGAATACTCATACTCTTCCTTTTTCAATATTA
TTGAAGCATTTATCAGGGTTATTGTCTCATGAGCGGATACATATTTGAATGTATTTAGAAAAATAAACAA
ATAGGGGTTCCGCGCACATTTCCCCGAAAAGTGCCACCTAAATTGTAAGCGTTAATATTTTGTTAAAATT
CGCGTTAAATTTTTGTTAAATCAGCTCATTTTTTAACCAATAGGCCGAAATCGGCAAAATCCCTTATAAA
TCAAAAGAATAGACCGAGATAGGGT
[37 nt withheld, positions 4646-4682]
AAAGAACGTGGACTCCAACGTCAAAGG
[32 nt withheld, positions 4710-4741]
GCTGGCTAAGAACTCATCAGCCTCCCCGGTCCATCTACCCACGTACCAATGCACCAATTGGCCACAATGA
CGGCTACTACATGGTGCCATTCCTTCCTCTTTATAGGAATGGAGACTACCTCCTGTCCAACAATGCTCTT
GGATACGAGTACGCCTACCTGTTGGACCCAGGTCATTGCACAACACCAGAAATGCCCTCTGATCTGCAAA
AGACGTGAATATCTGTTCAGACACCCATATCCACTCTGTTCCACACAGGTCAGAGGTTTGTCCAGGAGTT
CTTGACAGAGGTGTAAAAAGTACTCAAAAATTTTACTCAAGTGAAAGTACAAGTACTTAGGGAAAATTTT
ACTCAATTAAAAGTAAAAGTATCTGGCTAGAATCTTACTTGAGTAAAAGTAAAAAAGTACTCCATTAAAA
TTGTACTTGAGTATTAAGGAAGTAAAAGTAAAAGCAAGAAAGAAAACTAGAGATTCTTGTTTAAGCTTTT
AATCTCAAAAAACATTAAATGAAATGCATACAAGGTTTTATCCTGCTTTAGAACTGTTTGTATTTAATTA
TCAAACTATAAGACAGACAATCTAATGCCAGTACACGCTACTCAAAGTTGTAAAACCTCAGATTTAACTT
CAGTAGAAGCTGATTCTCAAAATTGTTAGTGTCAAGCCTAGCTCTTTTGGGGCTGAAAAGCAATCCTGCA
GTGCTGAAAAGCCTCTCACAGGCAGCCGATGCGGGAAGAGGTGTATTAGTCTTGATAGAGAGGCTGCAAA
TAGCAGGAAACGTGAGCAGAGACTCCCTGGTGTCTGAAACACAGGCCAGATGGGCCCTCGAGCAGGAAAC
AGCTATGACCATGATTACGCCAAGCTATCAACTTTGTATAGAAAAGTTGGCACGCGCAGATTCCGTGTGG
GCCTGGTAATATCTTACCATTTTAAGCTATTTTAAGATTAGGGAAAAAAATTAAATAAAACTACTTTAAA
ATTACTTTCCTTAAAAAGCAACATATTTATTTAGTTTTTGTTTAACTGGCTCAAGATTGTAATATTTTAC
TTTTACATGTTTTTTTAAGTACCTAAATGTGTTCAAAAGTAAAGTATGTTATTGTTTTTTTTTTTTAATG
TTAGCTAAGCTTTAAATTGTAATATATTACTTTTAAAAGTGACTTTTTAAAAATGTAAATAAAAAAGTAA
CTATAAATGTGTAATGCATGTTATTTCTGTGGGTTTTTAATTTTCATCTCAACTGGGCTTACAATTTTAA
CATAATAAAAATCAAATCAAATCAAATCAGGCCCTTATTTGTCACATACACTCTTGTATACTGAAATAAA
CTAAATGTTGAGAAAAATTTAAATACACCAAAATAACGCATACCTTTTTTGTAATTACCTAAGTAAAACA
TTTAGTTCCTTTTTTAAGTGACTCAAGATTGTAATCTATTAATTGTAAAAGATAAAACTAGTGATCAATC
TGACGTGCTTCTATGCAGCCTGTGAGATTAATTGTGATGTTTAATTATTAAACAATTTAAATGGATCAAA
CATTTCACATGTGCTTATTGTGTCCAACAAAACCAGCAGAAGCACTTAAAAATATTGCATGACAACATGA
GTTTTTAATGTAAATTATATATACTTCCTAAACGAAGTTAATCATATTTCTAAAATAATAATGTCATTGA
AATATTTAAATAAATGATAAGCTTTAGTTGATTCAACATAAAATTGAAAGCAATAAGGACTTTTTTTTTT
TACAGCGGTGAAGCAAAAGCATGTAATAATCATATAATATAATAAATAAATAAATAAATAATGGCTCTTG
GTGCAAATATGAACACTTTAAATAAATATAGAATAAATATGATCAATAAGTCATAACGATGTGTTTTATG
TTGATTATAATTTAAACATGTTTCTAACGCAAGTTTTAAAAACTGTTTTAAAGTATTATTTTAAGTTATA
AGATCAATTTGACTCAACATTTTGTAGTGAAAATATGTTGTGTAAAATTAATATAATATACACTATAAAA
ATGCAGGGTTCCACACAATACATTAATGTTGTCCCAACACAAATCGATTAAGTTAACAAATATATGTGGA
TTGAACATAAAAAATTAAGTTGTCCCAATGAAATCTCAAGAATTGTGTTGTTTCAGCTCATTTTAAATAA
GTAGTTTTAACAAGTAAAAAATAACATATTTTTGAGTGTGTATATATATATATTACAAAATATAATAATA
TAAAATGTAAAAGATATAAACCATGCTACATATATTTAAGAGCTATTTTGCACATTACTTTTTTGCAAGC
CATTTTAGTGTTTTTTTTACAAATATATATTAGCTAAATATACAATATCTTAAATATACAATTAATCAGA
CATGCAATTAATGCATTTAACCTACATAAAAATACATGATCAACATATGTTTTATGCTGATTACAACTAA
ATCAAACGTAATGAAATTAATTTATAAAAGCGATTTAAATATGTCAATATTTTAAGTTAAAATCACTTGA
AACCTACTATAAATGAACTTAAATTAAAAAAATCTCCTTTAATTCCAATGCAACAGTGTTGTTTTTTCAG
CTGAGGACCCCCGGTGCAGATGGTTGGCCCCCGGCCCGCTATTCTAAGGAAGCCTTTCTTAATTTTAGGG
CGGCGCTGCATGCGCTCAGATCAGATTCACGGGTGGAGAGGGTTATTTTCTCTTTTTTATTTTTTCTTGC
CTGCTCATATTTGGGCCTGTGTGAACCCCAGGCTCCGCCTCGGCCCCCAGGAGCCGCTCTTATTTAAAGG
GGATCCTCGCCTTCAGTCTTCGTCCCAGTGGAAGCATCAGTCTTGTGATAACAACTTGGTGAGTCCTACA
GACCAGCGCTCGACTCTAGGCTTTAAATGCATTGATTTCTCTGGATTAGCTACCGGGAGAGTTTTAACTT
TGCTTATTAGTCTTGTGCTCGAACTGCTAGGTTTAAAGAGTGTTTTCTCTAATGCATGCATGAAGCGACA
GCTGAAAACCAGAAATAGAGCGTTTGTCCTCCTGTTAAACTCTAGCCTTTCTTTGGCATTTGTCAGTCCG
AGTCTTCAGCTGCCGGCAGGAGATTGGGTTTCAGTAACACTTGCTGAGCACAAACTACACGTGCTTTCTT
CAGATTTAATTCATTATTAATCATTCTAGATTTAAATGATGTTCTTACTCATTGCTGATTATTTTAGCCT
TGCGGAGCAGATTAAATGAGCACGTGTTTCATTAAGATTGATTTAAATATAATTAATATTTCACCACTGT
AGTTTTAAAATTGCCTTCTAAGTCATGGTTGATTTTTAATAGGTATCGGCTCTAATTAGATTACTATTTT
GGTTTTTAAATGTTATTTCTATTTCATTTGTAGGCTCGTTTTTAATGTGATTTTATTAGATTCTAGTTTT
AAAATCATCTCTTAGCCTTAATGAGCAGACTGAATGAACATGTTTCATTAAGATTAACTTCATTATAATG
AATTATTTAATCATTCTAGTGGGTTATAAATCAGCTCTATTTAAATTAATTGTCGTGTTTATTTCTATTT
AATTTTTGATTATTTTTTCAGGGTCGTTTTTATGTGATTTTTTCCCGTTTCTAATTTTAAACTAATTGTT
TGATTTTTATATGATTCGACTCTTTTTAAATGAATTGTTTTGCTTTTTTTATTGAGCATATATATATTAT
ACAATTTCAATCAACAATTGTTGTGCTTTTTAAATGTTGTTTCTATTTCATTTCTAGGGTCGATTTTATT
CGATTCTAGTTTTAAAATCGTGATTTTTAACTTCTAACCTTACTGAGCAGACTGAATGAACATGTTTCAT
CAAGATTAACTTCATTATAGTTAATTATTGAATCGTGCTAGTGGTTTATAAATCAGCTCTATTTAAATTA
ATCATCATCATTATTTCTATTTAATTTTTATTATTTCTTTAGGATTATTTTTATGTGATTTTTTTCACGT
TCTAGTTTTAAACTCAATGCTCATTACTGCTCACCCTTGCTGAGCAGTCTTTCGTTAAGATTAAATTAAT
TAATAACCATTCTAGTTTTAAAACAGTGTCTTAAGGCATAGCTGATATTTTACAAGTTTACTATTTAATA
TATCTCCTTTCTTTTTTTAGGGTCGATTTCATCTGATTTGATTAATTTTTATTATCTTCACTAAGCTTTT
TGTTCTAGGTTTTATTCTCAGTATTATTACTGTTATATTTGAACTGAATTTCTCCTCATAGTTTATTCAT
TTTATTTATTTATTTTTTGTTTATTCGCTATTTTGTATTTTAGTTTTTAATTAGAAATTTTATTAGAATC
GTTTTGAACTAGTTTTTATGCACTCTAACATTAATATTAAATCATAACTATTATTTTTATTATAATTTAT
TTGTGTTTATCTTTTTGTGTAGCTTTCATGTGTTTTTATTTTAGTTTTATTATGTTTGCATTGAATTTTT
TGGACTAGTTTATATAACGATATACAGAAAAGCCATGACAACAAATGTTTTTATAATACCTATTAAGTAT
AAGCTAATCAGATTTCCACTATTCTGTTCAAAGTTAACATTATTAGCCATTCTGATGGATCATTTGACAT
TTGTCATATGTCTTTATGAACACTGCTCTTTCAGATGCCACTTTTAAAGCTGTTTTTTACAGTAAATGAA
CGTTTATTATTATGACATTATTTCCTAAGGCCTCTAGAGTACAGCAGGATGTGGCGTGTGCATTACCGTG
TAATTATGCTGACTGTAAATGTGCATTTATAGACTGTCAGCATGTCTGACTGTGCGCTGTTGTGATTGGT
CCTGCACAGACCAAG
Features (pLannotate 1.2.2; 21 found; start..end, strand, type, name):
      2..22      +  protein_bind   attB1: mutant version of attB; core recombination site for the Gateway® BP reaction BP Clonase™
     32..727     +  CDS            mKate2: mKate2 is a basic (constitutively fluorescent) red fluorescent protein published in 2009, derived from Entacmaea quadricolor. It is reported to be a rapidly-maturing monomer with moderate acid sensitivity.
    729..753     -  protein_bind   attB2: mutant version of attB; recombination site for the Gateway® BP reaction BP Clonase™
    755..1390    +  CDS            RAB4B: RAB4B_HUMAN - Experimental evidence at protein level: Swiss-Prot protein existence level 1. Small GTPase which cycles between an active GTP-bound and an inactive GDP-bound state (By similarity). Protein transport. Probably involved in vesicular traffic (By similarity). Acts as a regulator of platelet alpha-granule release during activation and aggregation of platelets (By similarity). From Homo sapiens (Human).
   1410..1430    -  protein_bind   attB3: mutant version of attB; core recombination site for the Gateway® BP reaction BP Clonase™
   1434..1454    +  CDS            lacZα (fragment): LacZα fragment of β-galactosidase; lacZ fragment
   1470..1604    -  polyA_signal   SV40 poly(A) signal: SV40 polyadenylation signal
   1627..1710    -  CDS            large T antigen (fragment): large T antigen from SV40 (simian virus 40)
   2276..2316    -  misc_feature   MCS (fragment): pBluescript multiple cloning site
   2329..2347    -  promoter       T3 promoter: promoter for bacteriophage T3 RNA polymerase
   2392..2408    -  protein_bind   lac operator: The lac repressor binds to the lac operator to inhibit transcription in E. coli. This inhibition can be relieved by adding lactose or isopropyl-β-D-thiogalactopyranoside (IPTG). lac repressor encoded by lacI
   2416..2446    -  promoter       lac promoter: promoter for the E. coli lac operon
   2461..2482    -  protein_bind   CAP binding site: CAP binding activates transcription in the presence of cAMP. E. coli catabolite activator protein
   2495..2587    -  CDS            lacI (fragment): lac repressor; lacI; The lac repressor binds to the lac operator to inhibit transcription in E. coli. This inhibition can be relieved by adding lactose or isopropyl-β-D-thiogalactopyranoside (IPTG).
   2770..3358    -  rep_origin     ori: high-copy-number ColE1/pMB1/pBR322/pUC origin of replication
   3529..4389    -  CDS            AmpR: β-lactamase; bla; confers resistance to ampicillin, carbenicillin, and related antibiotics
   4390..4494    -  promoter       AmpR promoter: bla
   4520..4741    -  rep_origin     M13 ori (fragment) (sequence partly withheld): M13 bacteriophage origin of replication; arrow indicates direction of (+) strand synthesis
   4741..5028    +  CDS            tyr (fragment) (sequence partly withheld): TYRO_ORYLA - Also known as tyro. Experimental evidence at transcript level: Swiss-Prot protein existence level 2. This is a copper-containing oxidase that functions in the formation of pigments such as melanins and other polyphenolic compounds. From Oryzias latipes (Japanese rice fish) (Japanese killifish).
   5610..5630    +  protein_bind   attB4: mutant version of attB; core recombination site for the Gateway® BP reaction BP Clonase™
   6531..6547    -  promoter       copia promoter (fragment): strong promoter from the Drosophila transposable element copia (Sinclair et al., 1986)
