[The description below was written by a language model from this plasmid's Addgene catalogue record and pLannotate feature annotations shown in this document.]
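Description:
actc1b-mKate2-rab4b is a zebrafish expression plasmid that directs muscle-specific production of the red fluorescent protein mKate2 fused to the N terminus of zebrafish rab4b, a small Rab-family GTPase involved in vesicular traffic. It was made by Gateway recombination into the destination vector pDEST-actc1b-mKate2-ccdb, replacing the ccdB counter-selection cassette with the rab4b coding sequence. In bacteria it is maintained as a high-copy plasmid through a ColE1/pUC-type origin and selected with ampicillin via the β-lactamase gene; pBluescript-derived remnants (lac promoter/operator, T3 promoter, MCS fragment, partial M13 origin) are also present.

Two full-length sequence records, one from the depositor and one from repository sequencing, differ by only a few bases in length and carry the same features in the same order from different start points. Both show the multisite Gateway layout. An attB4 site is followed by a stretch of roughly 4 kb with no meaningful annotation that ends at attB1. By position this region should hold the actc1b (muscle actin) promoter named in the catalogue entry, although the annotation tool does not label it, and the short "copia promoter" hit inside it is probably spurious. The mKate2 open reading frame lies between attB1 and attB2, the rab4b coding sequence (annotated by homology to human RAB4B) lies between attB2 and attB3, and an SV40 polyadenylation signal follows. A fragment matching medaka tyrosinase upstream of attB4 is the kind of hit given by Tol2 transposon arm sequence, but the record does not state that transposon arms are present. The associated publication describes an in vivo cell biological screen of T-tubule formation, consistent with use for live imaging of Rab4b-positive endosomal compartments in zebrafish muscle fibres.
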