Addgene plasmid #109647: actc1b-mKate2-rab4b
Purpose: Muscle specific zebrafish expression of mKate2 fused to rab4b
Depositing lab: Rob Parton. Depositing organization: University of Queensland, Institute for Molecular Bioscience. Publication: In vivo cell biological screening identifies an endocytic capture mechanism for T-tubule formation. Hall TE, Martel N, Ariotti N, Xiong Z, Lo HP, Ferguson C, Rae J, Lim YW, Parton RG. Nat Commun. 2020 Jul 24;11(1):3711. doi: 10.1038/s41467-020-17486-w. PubMed 32709891.
Backbone
  Vector backbone: pDEST-actc1b-mKate2-ccdb
  Vector type: Zebrafish plasmids
Growth in bacteria
  Bacterial resistance: Ampicillin, 100 μg/mL
  Growth temperature: 37°C
  Growth strain: DH5alpha
  Copy number: High Copy
Gene/Insert
  Gene/Insert name: rab4b
  Species: D. rerio (zebrafish)
  Entrez Gene: rab4b (a.k.a. zgc:101015)
  Tag / fusion protein: mKate2 (N terminal on insert)
  Cloning method: Gateway Cloning
Terms and licenses: Academic/Nonprofit Terms; Industry Terms: Not Available to Industry
How to cite: actc1b-mKate2-rab4b was a gift from Rob Parton (Addgene plasmid # 109647 ; http://n2t.net/addgene:109647 ; RRID:Addgene_109647)
